Addgene plasmid #157114: pD649-HAsp-CD300E-COMP5AP-AviTag-9xHis
Purpose: Mammalian expression of cell-surface protein extracellular domain fused to COMP5AP-AviTag-9xHis. Protein is secreted from cells.
Depositing lab: Chris Garcia. Depositing organization: Stanford University. Publication: A Human IgSF Cell-Surface Interactome Reveals a Complex Network of Protein-Protein Interactions. Wojtowicz WM, Vielmetter J, Fernandes RA, Siepe DH, Eastman CL, Chisholm GB, Cox S, Klock H, Anderson PW, Rue SM, Miller JJ, Glaser SM, Bragstad ML, Vance J, Lam AW, Lesley SA, Zinn K, Garcia KC. Cell. 2020 Aug 20;182(4):1027-1043.e17. doi: 10.1016/j.cell.2020.07.025. PubMed 32822567.
Backbone
  Vector backbone: pD649
  Backbone size w/o insert (bp): 7153
  Vector type: Mammalian Expression
Growth in bacteria
  Bacterial resistance: Ampicillin, 100 μg/mL
  Growth temperature: 37°C
  Growth strain: DH5alpha
  Copy number: High Copy
Gene/Insert
  Gene/Insert name: CD300E (alt name: CLM2)
  Species: H. sapiens (human)
  Insert size (bp): 468
  Entrez Gene: CD300E (a.k.a. CD300LE, CLM-2, CLM2, CMRF35-A5, IREM-2, IREM2, PIgR-2, PIgR2)
  Promoter: CMV/SP6
  Tag / fusion protein: COMP5AP-AviTag-9xHis (C terminal on backbone)
  Cloning method: Restriction Enzyme; 5′ cloning site GCGGCCGC (not destroyed); 3′ cloning site GGCGCGCC (not destroyed)
  Sequencing primers: 5′ ATTTAGGTGACACTATAG; 3′ CGTCGCACTCCATCACGGTG
Resource information
  A portion of this plasmid was derived from a plasmid made by: synthesis by ThermoFisher
Terms and licenses: Academic/Nonprofit Terms; Industry Terms: Not Available to Industry
Depositor comments: Some plasmids in this collection may have an IS4-like element ISVsa5 family transposase upstream of the CMV promoter.
How to cite: pD649-HAsp-CD300E-COMP5AP-AviTag-9xHis was a gift from Chris Garcia (Addgene plasmid # 157114 ; http://n2t.net/addgene:157114 ; RRID:Addgene_157114)
