[The description below was written by a language model from this plasmid's Addgene catalogue record and pLannotate feature annotations shown in this document.]
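Description:
pD649-HAsp-CD300E-COMP5AP-AviTag-9xHis is a mammalian expression plasmid built on the pD649 backbone for secreting the extracellular domain of the human cell-surface protein CD300E (also called CLM2 or IREM2) as a multimerised reporter fusion. It is propagated in E. coli as a high-copy plasmid through a ColE1/pUC-type origin with ampicillin selection from a β-lactamase gene. The annotated sequence also carries an SV40 early promoter and bacterial EM7 promoter ahead of a puromycin N-acetyltransferase reading frame with an SV40 polyadenylation signal, which would permit selection in mammalian cells. Short fragments of KanR, lacZα, ble and the f1 origin appear to be backbone remnants rather than functional parts. The depositor notes that some plasmids in this collection may carry an IS4-like transposase element upstream of the CMV promoter; none is annotated in this feature table.

Expression is driven by the CMV enhancer and promoter, followed by a CMV intron A fragment and an SP6 promoter that could support in vitro transcription. The open reading frame starts with a signal peptide, named "HAsp" in the plasmid name although the annotation software matched it partially to an immunoglobulin heavy-chain signal sequence. The 468 bp CD300E ectodomain, cloned between preserved NotI and AscI sites, follows. It is fused at its C terminus to a segment of rat cartilage oligomeric matrix protein (COMP), whose coiled coil assembles into pentamers, then human placental alkaline phosphatase, an AviTag for enzymatic biotinylation and a polyhistidine tag (9xHis by name; the annotation calls 8xHis), ending at a bGH polyadenylation signal. Pentamerisation raises binding avidity and the phosphatase gives an enzymatic readout, which suits the protein to detecting weak extracellular receptor–ligand interactions. This fits the associated work mapping a human immunoglobulin-superfamily cell-surface interactome.
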