Features (pLannotate 1.2.2; 24 found; start..end, strand, type, name):
    119..143     -  CDS            KanR (fragment): aminoglycoside phosphotransferase; aph(3')-Ia; confers resistance to kanamycin
    254..842     +  rep_origin     ori: high-copy-number ColE1/pMB1/pBR322/pUC origin of replication
   1067..1084    +  terminator     rrnB T2 terminator (fragment): transcription terminator T2 from the E. coli rrnB gene
   1109..1128    -  CDS            lacZα (fragment): LacZα fragment of β-galactosidase; lacZ fragment
   1584..1600    +  protein_bind   lac operator: The lac repressor binds to the lac operator to inhibit transcription in E. coli. This inhibition can be relieved by adding lactose or isopropyl-β-D-thiogalactopyranoside (IPTG). lac repressor encoded by lacI
   1843..2146    +  enhancer       CMV enhancer: human cytomegalovirus immediate early enhancer
   2147..2350    +  promoter       CMV promoter: human cytomegalovirus (CMV) immediate early promoter
   2486..2529    +  intron         CMV intron (fragment): modified intron A from human cytomegalovirus
   2581..2599    +  promoter       SP6 promoter: promoter for bacteriophage SP6 RNA polymerase
   2603..2640    +  CDS            IgH signal sequence (fragment): signal sequence from the mouse immunoglobulin heavy chain variable region
   2746..3216    +  CDS            CD300E (fragment): CLM2_HUMAN - Also known as CD300LE, CLM2, CMRF35A5, IREM2. Experimental evidence at protein level: Swiss-Prot protein existence level 1. Probably acts as an activating receptor. From Homo sapiens (Human).
   3313..3492    +  CDS            Comp (fragment): COMP_RAT - Experimental evidence at protein level: Swiss-Prot protein existence level 1. May play a role in the structural integrity of cartilage via its interaction with other extracellular matrix proteins such as the collagens and fibronectin. Can mediate the interaction of chondrocytes with the cartilage extracellular matrix through interaction with cell surface integrin receptors. Could play a role in the pathogenesis of osteoarthritis. Potent suppressor of apoptosis in both primary chondrocytes and transformed cells. Suppresses apoptosis by blocking the activation of caspase-3 and by indu
   3480..4932    +  CDS            SEAP (fragment): secreted alkaline phosphatase from human placenta The natural enzyme has a C-terminal transmembrane sequence that is replaced by a GPI anchor.
   4957..4998    +  CDS            AviTag™ (fragment): peptide tag that allows for enzymatic biotinylation
   5002..5025    +  CDS            8xHis: 8xHis affinity tag
   5171..5282    +  polyA_signal   bGH poly(A) signal: bovine growth hormone polyadenylation signal
   5283..5391    +  rep_origin     f1 ori (fragment): f1 bacteriophage origin of replication; arrow indicates direction of (+) strand synthesis
   5405..5734    +  promoter       SV40 promoter: SV40 enhancer and early promoter
   5782..5829    +  promoter       EM7 promoter: synthetic bacterial promoter&nbsp
   5848..6447    +  CDS            PuroR (fragment): puromycin N-acetyltransferase; pac from Streptomyces; confers resistance to puromycin
   6457..6582    +  CDS            ble (fragment): BLE_KLEPN - Experimental evidence at protein level: Swiss-Prot protein existence level 1. Binding protein with a strong affinity to the bleomycin family of antibiotics. Binds to CL990; an antimitotic-antibiotic compound. From Klebsiella pneumoniae.
   6577..6698    +  polyA_signal   SV40 poly(A) signal: SV40 polyadenylation signal
   6751..7611    -  CDS            AmpR: β-lactamase; bla; confers resistance to ampicillin, carbenicillin, and related antibiotics
   7614..89      -  promoter       AmpR promoter (fragment) (across the origin): bla
>Addgene plasmid #157114 | pD649-HAsp-CD300E-COMP5AP-AviTag-9xHis | depositor full sequence | sequence record 303337 | Full Sequence
TTTCAATATTATTGAAGCATTTATCAGGGTTATTGTCTCATGAGCGGATACATATTTGAATGTATTTAGA
AAAATAAACAAATAGGGGTCAGTGTTACAACCAATTAACCAATTCTGAACATTATCGCGAGCCCATTTAT
ACCTGAATATGGCTCATAACACCCCTTGCTCATGACCAAAATCCCTTAACGTGAGTTACGCGCGCGTCGT
TCCACTGAGCGTCAGACCCCGTAGAAAAGATCAAAGGATCTTCTTGAGATCCTTTTTTTCTGCGCGTAAT
CTGCTGCTTGCAAACAAAAAAACCACCGCTACCAGCGGTGGTTTGTTTGCCGGATCAAGAGCTACCAACT
CTTTTTCCGAAGGTAACTGGCTTCAGCAGAGCGCAGATACCAAATACTGTTCTTCTAGTGTAGCCGTAGT
TAGCCCACCACTTCAAGAACTCTGTAGCACCGCCTACATACCTCGCTCTGCTAATCCTGTTACCAGTGGC
TGCTGCCAGTGGCGATAAGTCGTGTCTTACCGGGTTGGACTCAAGACGATAGTTACCGGATAAGGCGCAG
CGGTCGGGCTGAACGGGGGGTTCGTGCACACAGCCCAGCTTGGAGCGAACGACCTACACCGAACTGAGAT
ACCTACAGCGTGAGCTATGAGAAAGCGCCACGCTTCCCGAAGGGAGAAAGGCGGACAGGTATCCGGTAAG
CGGCAGGGTCGGAACAGGAGAGCGCACGAGGGAGCTTCCAGGGGGAAACGCCTGGTATCTTTATAGTCCT
GTCGGGTTTCGCCACCTCTGACTTGAGCGTCGATTTTTGTGATGCTCGTCAGGGGGGCGGAGCCTATGGA
AAAACGCCAGCAACGCGGCCTTTTTACGGTTCCTGGCCTTTTGCTGGCCTTTTGCTCACATGTTCTTTCC
TGCGTTATCCCCTGATTCTGTGGATAACCGTATTACCGCCTTTGAGTGAGCTGATACCGCTCGCCGCAGC
CGAACGACCGAGCGCAGCGAGTCAGTGAGCGAGGAAGCGGAAGGCGAGAGTAGGGAACTGCCAGGCATCA
AACTAAGCAGAAGGCCCCTGACGGATGGCCTTTTTGCGTTTCTACAAACTCTTTCTGTGTTGTAAAACGA
CGGCCAGTCTTAAGCTCGGGCCCCCTGGGCGGTTCTGATAACGAGTAATCGTTAATCCGCAAATAACGTA
AAAACCCGCTTCGGCGGGTTTTTTTATGGGGGGAGTTTAGGGAAAGAGCATTTGTCAGAATATTTAAGGG
CGCCTGTCACTTTGCTTGATATATGAGAATTATTTAACCTTATAAATGAGAAAAAAGCAACGCACTTTAA
ATAAGATACGTTGCTTTTTCGATTGATGAACACCTATAATTAAACTATTCATCTATTATTTATGATTTTT
TGTATATACAATATTTCTAGTTTGTTAAAGAGAATTAAGAAAATAAATCTCGAAAATAATAAAGGGAAAA
TCAGTTTTTGATATCAAAATTATACATGTCAACGATAATACAAAATATAATACAAACTATAAGATGTTAT
CAGTATTTATTATCATTTAGAATAAATTTTGTGTCGCCCTTAATTGTGAGCGGATAACAATTACGAGCTT
CATGCACAGTGGCGTTGACTCAATATTGGCCATTAGCCATATTATTCATTGGTTATATAGCATAAATCAA
TATTGGCTATTGGCCATTGCATACGTTGTATCTATATCATAATATGTACATTTATATTGGCTCATGTCCA
ATATGACCGCCATGTTGGCATTGATTATTGACTAGTTATTAATAGTAATCAATTACGGGGTCATTAGTTC
ATAGCCCATATATGGAGTTCCGCGTTACATAACTTACGGTAAATGGCCCGCCTGGCTGACCGCCCAACGA
CCCCCGCCCATTGACGTCAATAATGACGTATGTTCCCATAGTAACGCCAATAGGGACTTTCCATTGACGT
CAATGGGTGGAGTATTTACGGTAAACTGCCCACTTGGCAGTACATCAAGTGTATCATATGCCAAGTACGC
CCCCTATTGACGTCAATGACGGTAAATGGCCCGCCTGGCATTATGCCCAGTACATGACCTTATGGGACTT
TCCTACTTGGCAGTACATCTACGTATTAGTCATCGCTATTACCATGGTGATGCGGTTTTGGCAGTACATC
AATGGGCGTGGATAGCGGTTTGACTCACGGGGATTTCCAAGTCTCCACCCCATTGACGTCAATGGGAGTT
TGTTTTGGCACCAAAATCAACGGGACTTTCCAAAATGTCGTAACAACTCCGCCCCATTGACGCAAATGGG
CGGTAGGCGTGTACGGTGGGAGGTCTATATAAGCAGAGCTCGTTTAGTGAACCGTCAGATCGCCTGGAGA
CGCCATCCACGCTGTTTTGACCTCCATAGAAGACACCGGGACCGATCCAGCCTCCGCGGCCGGGAACGGT
GCATTGGAACGCGGATTCCCCGTGCCAAGAGTGACGTAAGTACCGCCTATAGAGTCTATAGGCCCACCCC
CTTGGCTTCGTTAGAACGCGGCTACAATTAATACATAACCTTATGTATCATACACATACGATTTAGGTGA
CACTATAGAATAACATCCACTTTGCCTTTCTCTCCACAGGTGTCCACTCCCAGGTCCAACTGCACCTCGG
TTCTATCGAAAACGCGCCTGCTAGCGCCACCATGAAGACCATCATTGCCCTGAGCTACATCTTCTGCCTG
GTGTTCGCTGCGGCCGCCTTGAAAGGACCTGGATCTGTTACTGGCACAGCCGGCGATAGCCTGACCGTGT
GGTGTCAGTACGAGAGCATGTACAAGGGCTACAACAAGTACTGGTGCAGAGGCCAGTACGACACCAGCTG
CGAGAGCATCGTGGAAACTAAGGGCGAAGAGAAGGTGGAACGGAACGGCCGGGTGTCCATTAGAGATCAT
CCTGAGGCTCTGGCCTTCACCGTGACCATGCAGAACCTGAATGAGGACGATGCCGGCAGCTATTGGTGCA
AGATCCAGACAGTGTGGGTGCTCGACAGCTGGTCCAGAGATCCTTCTGATCTCGTGCGGGTGTACGTGTC
CCCTGCCATCACCACACCTAGACGGACAACACACCCCGCCACACCTCCAATCTTTCTGGTGGTCAACCCC
GGCAGAAATCTGAGCACAGGCGAGGTGCTGACCCAGAACAGCGGCTTTAGACTGAGCAGCCCTCATGGCG
CGCCGGAAGATCAAGTTGATCCAAGATTGATTGATGGCAAGGGCGGATCTCTGGAGGTGCTGTTCCAGGG
ACCAGGCGGAAGCGGCAATCCCGGCGGCGATCTGGCCCCCCAGATGCTGCGCGAGCTGCAGGAGACCAAT
GCCGCCCTGCAGGACGTGCGCGAGCTGCTGCGCCACCGCGTGAAGGAGATCACCTTCCTGAAGAACACCG
TGATGGAGTGCGACGCCTGCGGTATGCAGCCCTCTAGAGGCTCCGGCTCCATCATCCCAGTTGAGGAGGA
GAACCCGGACTTCTGGAACCGCGAGGCAGCCGAGGCCCTGGGTGCCGCCAAGAAGCTGCAGCCTGCACAG
ACAGCCGCCAAGAACCTCATCATCTTCCTGGGCGATGGGATGGGGGTGTCTACGGTGACAGCTGCCAGGA
TCCTAAAAGGGCAGAAGAAGGACAAACTGGGGCCTGAGATACCCCTGGCCATGGACCGCTTCCCATATGT
GGCTCTGTCCAAGACATACAATGTAGACAAACATGTGCCAGACAGTGGAGCCACAGCCACGGCCTACCTG
TGCGGGGTCAAGGGCAACTTCCAGACCATTGGCTTGAGTGCAGCCGCCCGCTTTAACCAGTGCAACACGA
CACGCGGCAACGAGGTCATCTCCGTGATGAATCGGGCCAAGAAAGCAGGGAAGTCAGTGGGAGTGGTAAC
CACCACACGAGTGCAGCACGCCTCGCCAGCCGGCACCTACGCCCACACGGTGAACCGCAACTGGTACTCG
GACGCCGACGTGCCTGCCTCGGCCCGCCAGGAGGGGTGCCAGGACATCGCTACGCAGCTCATCTCCAACA
TGGACATTGACGTGATCCTAGGTGGAGGCCGAAAGTACATGTTTCGCATGGGAACCCCAGACCCTGAGTA
CCCAGATGACTACAGCCAAGGTGGGACCAGGCTGGACGGGAAGAATCTGGTGCAGGAATGGCTGGCGAAG
CGCCAGGGTGCCCGGTATGTGTGGAACCGCACTGAGCTCATGCAGGCTTCCCTGGACCCGTCTGTGACCC
ATCTCATGGGTCTCTTTGAGCCTGGAGACATGAAATACGAGATCCACCGAGACTCCACACTGGACCCCTC
CCTGATGGAGATGACAGAGGCTGCCCTGCGCCTGCTGAGCAGGAACCCCCGCGGCTTCTTCCTCTTCGTG
GAGGGTGGTCGCATCGACCATGGTCATCATGAAAGCAGGGCTTACCGGGCACTGACTGAGACGATCATGT
TCGACGACGCCATTGAGAGGGCGGGCCAGCTCACCAGCGAGGAGGACACGCTGAGCCTCGTCACTGCCGA
CCACTCCCACGTCTTCTCCTTCGGAGGCTACCCCCTGCGAGGGAGCTCCATCTTCGGGCTGGCCCCTGGC
AAGGCCCGGGACAGGAAGGCCTACACGGTCCTCCTATACGGAAACGGTCCAGGCTATGTGCTCAAGGACG
GCGCCCGGCCGGATGTTACCGAGAGCGAGAGCGGGAGCCCCGAGTATCGGCAGCAGTCAGCAGTGCCCCT
GGACGAAGAGACCCACGCAGGCGAGGACGTGGCGGTGTTCGCGCGCGGCCCGCAGGCGCACCTGGTTCAC
GGCGTGCAGGAGCAGACCTTCATAGCGCACGTCATGGCCTTCGCCGCCTGCCTGGAGCCCTACACCGCCT
GCGACCTGGCGCCCCCCGCCGGCACCACCGACGCCGCGCACCCGGGTGGCGGAGGACTGAACGACATCTT
CGAGGCTCAGAAAATCGAATGGCACGAACATCACCATCACCATCACCATCACCATTAAGGCCGGCCTGTA
GTCACTGGCACAACGCGTTACCCGGTAAGCCAATCGGGTATACACGGTCGTCATACTGCAGACAGGGTTC
TTCTACTTTGCAAGATAGTCTTGAGTAGTAAAATAAATAGATAGAGAAAATCAGCCTCGACTGTGCCTTC
TAGTTGCCAGCCATCTGTTGTTTGCCCCTCCCCCGTGCCTTCCTTGACCCTGGAAGGTGCCACTCCCACT
GTCCTTTCCTAATAAAATGAGGAAATTGCATCACAACACTCAACCCTATCTCGGTCTATTCTTTTGATTT
ATAAGGGATTTTGCCGATTTCGGCCTATTGGTTAAAAAATGAGCTGATTTAACAAAAATTTAACGCGAAT
TAATTCTGTGGAATGTGTGTCAGTTAGGGTGTGGAAAGTCCCCAGGCTCCCCAGCAGGCAGAAGTATGCA
AAGCATGCATCTCAATTAGTCAGCAACCAGGTGTGGAAAGTCCCCAGGCTCCCCAGCAGGCAGAAGTATG
CAAAGCATGCATCTCAATTAGTCAGCAACCATAGTCCCGCCCCTAACTCCGCCCATCCCGCCCCTAACTC
CGCCCAGTTCCGCCCATTCTCCGCCCCATGGCTGACTAATTTTTTTTATTTATGCAGAGGCCGAGGCCGC
CTCTGCCTCTGAGCTATTCCAGAAGTAGTGAGGAGGCTTTTTTGGAGGCCTAGGCTTTTGCAAAAAGCTC
CCGGGAGCTTGTATATCCATTTTCGGATCTGATCAGCACGTGTTGACAATTAATCATCGGCATAGTATAT
CGGCATAGTATAATACGACAAGGTGAGGAACTAAACCATGACCGAGTACAAGCCCACGGTGCGCCTCGCC
ACCCGCGACGACGTCCCCAGGGCCGTACGCACCCTCGCCGCCGCGTTCGCCGACTACCCCGCCACGCGCC
ACACCGTCGATCCGGACCGCCACATCGAGCGGGTCACCGAGCTGCAAGAACTCTTCCTCACGCGCGTCGG
GCTCGACATCGGCAAGGTGTGGGTCGCGGACGACGGCGCCGCGGTGGCGGTCTGGACCACGCCGGAGAGC
GTCGAAGCGGGGGCGGTGTTCGCCGAGATCGGCCCGCGCATGGCCGAGTTGAGCGGTTCCCGGCTGGCCG
CGCAGCAACAGATGGAAGGCCTCCTGGCGCCGCACCGGCCCAAGGAGCCCGCGTGGTTCCTGGCCACCGT
CGGCGTCTCGCCCGACCACCAGGGCAAGGGTCTGGGCAGCGCCGTCGTGCTCCCCGGAGTGGAGGCGGCC
GAGCGCGCCGGGGTGCCCGCCTTCCTGGAGACATCCGCGCCCCGCAACCTCCCCTTCTACGAGCGGCTCG
GCTTCACCGTCACCGCCGACGTCGAGGTGCCCGAAGGACCGCGCACCTGGTGCATGACCCGCAAGCCCGG
TGCCTGACACGTGCTACGAGATTTCGATTCCACCGCCGCCTTCTATGAAAGGTTGGGCTTCGGAATCGTT
TTCCGGGACGCCGGCTGGATGATCCTCCAGCGCGGGGATCTCATGCTGGAGTTCTTCGCCCACCCCAACT
TGTTTATTGCAGCTTATAATGGTTACAAATAAAGCAATAGCATCACAAATTTCACAAATAAAGCATTTTT
TTCACTGCATTCTAGTTGTGGTTTGTCCAAACTCATCAATGTATCTTATCATGTCTGTATACCGTCGACC
TCTAGCTAGAGCTTGGCGTAATCATGGTCATTACCAATGCTTAATCAGTGAGGCACCTATCTCAGCGATC
TGTCTATTTCGTTCATCCATAGTTGCCTGACTCCCCGTCGTGTAGATAACTACGATACGGGAGGGCTTAC
CATCTGGCCCCAGCGCTGCGATGATACCGCGAGAACCACGCTCACCGGCTCCGGATTTATCAGCAATAAA
CCAGCCAGCCGGAAGGGCCGAGCGCAGAAGTGGTCCTGCAACTTTATCCGCCTCCATCCAGTCTATTAAT
TGTTGCCGGGAAGCTAGAGTAAGTAGTTCGCCAGTTAATAGTTTGCGCAACGTTGTTGCCATCGCTACAG
GCATCGTGGTGTCACGCTCGTCGTTTGGTATGGCTTCATTCAGCTCCGGTTCCCAACGATCAAGGCGAGT
TACATGATCCCCCATGTTGTGCAAAAAAGCGGTTAGCTCCTTCGGTCCTCCGATCGTTGTCAGAAGTAAG
TTGGCCGCAGTGTTATCACTCATGGTTATGGCAGCACTGCATAATTCTCTTACTGTCATGCCATCCGTAA
GATGCTTTTCTGTGACTGGTGAGTACTCAACCAAGTCATTCTGAGAATAGTGTATGCGGCGACCGAGTTG
CTCTTGCCCGGCGTCAATACGGGATAATACCGCGCCACATAGCAGAACTTTAAAAGTGCTCATCATTGGA
AAACGTTCTTCGGGGCGAAAACTCTCAAGGATCTTACCGCTGTTGAGATCCAGTTCGATGTAACCCACTC
GTGCACCCAACTGATCTTCAGCATCTTTTACTTTCACCAGCGTTTCTGGGTGAGCAAAAACAGGAAGGCA
AAATGCCGCAAAAAAGGGAATAAGGGCGACACGGAAATGTTGAATACTCATATTCTTCCTT
