>Addgene plasmid #157114 | pD649-HAsp-CD300E-COMP5AP-AviTag-9xHis | depositor partial sequence | sequence record 303338 | insert (extracellular domain)
TTGAAAGGACCTGGATCTGTTACTGGCACAGCCGGCGATAGCCTGACCGTGTGGTGTCAGTACGAGAGCA
TGTACAAGGGCTACAACAAGTACTGGTGCAGAGGCCAGTACGACACCAGCTGCGAGAGCATCGTGGAAAC
TAAGGGCGAAGAGAAGGTGGAACGGAACGGCCGGGTGTCCATTAGAGATCATCCTGAGGCTCTGGCCTTC
ACCGTGACCATGCAGAACCTGAATGAGGACGATGCCGGCAGCTATTGGTGCAAGATCCAGACAGTGTGGG
TGCTCGACAGCTGGTCCAGAGATCCTTCTGATCTCGTGCGGGTGTACGTGTCCCCTGCCATCACCACACC
TAGACGGACAACACACCCCGCCACACCTCCAATCTTTCTGGTGGTCAACCCCGGCAGAAATCTGAGCACA
GGCGAGGTGCTGACCCAGAACAGCGGCTTTAGACTGAGCAGCCCTCAT
